>Addgene plasmid #90827 | PCM1 D12.4 gRNA | addgene full sequence | sequence record 183876 | Addgene NGS Result
AGCGAGGAAGCGGAAGAGCGCCCAATACGCAAACCGCCTCTCCCCGCGCGTTGGCCGATTCATTAATGCA
GCTGGCACGACAGGTTTCCCGACTGGAAAGCGGGCAGTGAGCGCAACGCAATTAATGTGAGTTAGCTCAC
TCATTAGGCACCCCAGGCTTTACACTTTATGCTTCCGGCTCGTATGTTGTGTGGAATTGTGAGCGGATAA
CAATTTCACACAGGAAACAGCTATGACCATGATTACGCCAAGCGCGCAATTAACCCTCACTAAAGGGAAC
AAAAGCTGGAGCTGCAAGCTTAATGTAGTCTTATGCAATACTCTTGTAGTCTTGCAACATGGTAACGATG
AGTTAGCAACATGCCTTACAAGGAGAGAAAAAGCACCGTGCATGCCGATTGGTGGAAGTAAGGTGGTACG
ATCGTGCCTTATTAGGAAGGCAACAGACGGGTCTGACATGGATTGGACGAACCACTGAATTGCCGCATTG
CAGAGATATTGTATTTAAGTGCCTAGCTCGATACATAAACGGGTCTCTCTGGTTAGACCAGATCTGAGCC
TGGGAGCTCTCTGGCTAACTAGGGAACCCACTGCTTAAGCCTCAATAAAGCTTGCCTTGAGTGCTTCAAG
TAGTGTGTGCCCGTCTGTTGTGTGACTCTGGTAACTAGAGATCCCTCAGACCCTTTTAGTCAGTGTGGAA
AATCTCTAGCAGTGGCGCCCGAACAGGGACTTGAAAGCGAAAGGGAAACCAGAGGAGCTCTCTCGACGCA
GGACTCGGCTTGCTGAAGCGCGCACGGCAAGAGGCGAGGGGCGGCGACTGGTGAGTACGCCAAAAATTTT
GACTAGCGGAGGCTAGAAGGAGAGAGATGGGTGCGAGAGCGTCAGTATTAAGCGGGGGAGAATTAGATCG
CGATGGGAAAAAATTCGGTTAAGGCCAGGGGGAAAGAAAAAATATAAATTAAAACATATAGTATGGGCAA
GCAGGGAGCTAGAACGATTCGCAGTTAATCCTGGCCTGTTAGAAACATCAGAAGGCTGTAGACAAATACT
GGGACAGCTACAACCATCCCTTCAGACAGGATCAGAAGAACTTAGATCATTATATAATACAGTAGCAACC
CTCTATTGTGTGCATCAAAGGATAGAGATAAAAGACACCAAGGAAGCTTTAGACAAGATAGAGGAAGAGC
AAAACAAAAGTAAGACCACCGCACAGCAAGCGGCCGCTGATCTTCAGACCTGGAGGAGGAGATATGAGGG
ACAATTGGAGAAGTGAATTATATAAATATAAAGTAGTAAAAATTGAACCATTAGGAGTAGCACCCACCAA
GGCAAAGAGAAGAGTGGTGCAGAGAGAAAAAAGAGCAGTGGGAATAGGAGCTTTGTTCCTTGGGTTCTTG
GGAGCAGCAGGAAGCACTATGGGCGCAGCGTCAATGACGCTGACGGTACAGGCCAGACAATTATTGTCTG
GTATAGTGCAGCAGCAGAACAATTTGCTGAGGGCTATTGAGGCGCAACAGCATCTGTTGCAACTCACAGT
CTGGGGCATCAAGCAGCTCCAGGCAAGAATCCTGGCTGTGGAAAGATACCTAAAGGATCAACAGCTCCTG
GGGATTTGGGGTTGCTCTGGAAAACTCATTTGCACCACTGCTGTGCCTTGGAATGCTAGTTGGAGTAATA
AATCTCTGGAACAGATTTGGAATCACACGACCTGGATGGAGTGGGACAGAGAAATTAACAATTACACAAG
CTTAATACACTCCTTAATTGAAGAATCGCAAAACCAGCAAGAAAAGAATGAACAAGAATTATTGGAATTA
GATAAATGGGCAAGTTTGTGGAATTGGTTTAACATAACAAATTGGCTGTGGTATATAAAATTATTCATAA
TGATAGTAGGAGGCTTGGTAGGTTTAAGAATAGTTTTTGCTGTACTTTCTATAGTGAATAGAGTTAGGCA
GGGATATTCACCATTATCGTTTCAGACCCACCTCCCAACCCCGAGGGGACCCAGAGAGGGCCTATTTCCC
ATGATTCCTTCATATTTGCATATACGATACAAGGCTGTTAGAGAGATAATTAGAATTAATTTGACTGTAA
ACACAAAGATATTAGTACAAAATACGTGACGTAGAAAGTAATAATTTCTTGGGTAGTTTGCAGTTTTAAA
ATTATGTTTTAAAATGGACTATCATATGCTTACCGTAACTTGAAAGTATTTCGATTTCTTGGCTTTATAT
ATCTTGTGGAAAGGACGAAACACCGCTACTGTGTGGGAACGTATGGTTTAAGAGCTATGCTGGAAACAGC
ATAGCAAGTTTAAATAAGGCTAGTCCGTTATCAACTTGAAAAAGTGGCACCGAGTCGGTGCTTTTTTTGA
ATTCTAGATCTTGAGACAAATGGCAGTATTCATCCACAATTTTAAAAGAAAAGGGGGGATTGGGGGGTAC
AGTGCAGGGGAAAGAATAGTAGACATAATAGCAACAGACATACAAACTAAAGAATTACAAAAACAAATTA
CAAAAATTCAAAATTTTCGGGTTTATTACAGGGACAGCAGAGATCCACTTTGGCGCCGGCTCGAGTGGCT
CCGGTGCCCGTCAGTGGGCAGAGCGCACATCGCCCACAGTCCCCGAGAAGTTGGGGGGAGGGGTCGGCAA
TTGAACCGGTGCCTAGAGAAGGTGGCGCGGGGTAAACTGGGAAAGTGATGTCGTGTACTGGCTCCGCCTT
TTTCCCGAGGGTGGGGGAGAACCGTATATAAGTGCAGTAGTCGCCGTGAACGTTCTTTTTCGCAACGGGT
TTGCCGCCAGAACACAGGTGTCGTGACGCGGGATCCGCCACCATGACCGAGTACAAGCCCACGGTGCGCC
TCGCCACCCGCGACGACGTCCCCAGGGCCGTACGCACCCTCGCCGCCGCGTTCGCCGACTACCCCGCCAC
GCGCCACACCGTCGATCCGGACCGCCACATCGAGCGGGTCACCGAGCTGCAAGAACTCTTCCTCACGCGC
GTCGGGCTCGACATCGGCAAGGTGTGGGTCGCGGACGACGGCGCCGCGGTGGCGGTCTGGACCACGCCGG
AGAGCGTCGAAGCGGGGGCGGTGTTCGCCGAGATCGGCCCGCGCATGGCCGAGTTGAGCGGTTCCCGGCT
GGCCGCGCAGCAACAGATGGAAGGCCTCCTGGCGCCGCACCGGCCCAAGGAGCCCGCGTGGTTCCTGGCC
ACCGTCGGAGTCTCGCCCGACCACCAGGGCAAGGGTCTGGGCAGCGCCGTCGTGCTCCCCGGAGTGGAGG
CGGCCGAGCGCGCCGGGGTGCCCGCCTTCCTGGAGACCTCCGCGCCCCGCAACCTCCCCTTCTACGAGCG
GCTCGGCTTCACCGTCACCGCCGACGTCGAGGTGCCCGAAGGACCGCGCACCTGGTGCATGACCCGCAAG
CCCGGTGCCTGAACGCGTTAAGTCGACAATCAACCTCTGGATTACAAAATTTGTGAAAGATTGACTGGTA
TTCTTAACTATGTTGCTCCTTTTACGCTATGTGGATACGCTGCTTTAATGCCTTTGTATCATGCTATTGC
TTCCCGTATGGCTTTCATTTTCTCCTCCTTGTATAAATCCTGGTTGCTGTCTCTTTATGAGGAGTTGTGG
CCCGTTGTCAGGCAACGTGGCGTGGTGTGCACTGTGTTTGCTGACGCAACCCCCACTGGTTGGGGCATTG
CCACCACCTGTCAGCTCCTTTCCGGGACTTTCGCTTTCCCCCTCCCTATTGCCACGGCGGAACTCATCGC
CGCCTGCCTTGCCCGCTGCTGGACAGGGGCTCGGCTGTTGGGCACTGACAATTCCGTGGTGTTGTCGGGG
AAATCATCGTCCTTTCCTTGGCTGCTCGCCTGTGTTGCCACCTGGATTCTGCGCGGGACGTCCTTCTGCT
ACGTCCCTTCGGCCCTCAATCCAGCGGACCTTCCTTCCCGCGGCCTGCTGCCGGCTCTGCGGCCTCTTCC
GCGTCTTCGCCTTCGCCCTCAGACGAGTCGGATCTCCCTTTGGGCCGCCTCCCCGCGTCGACTTTAAGAC
CAATGACTTACAAGGCAGCTGTAGATCTTAGCCACTTTTTAAAAGAAAAGGGGGGACTGGAAGGGCTAAT
TCACTCCCAACGAAGACAAGATCTGCTTTTTGCTTGTACTGGGTCTCTCTGGTTAGACCAGATCTGAGCC
TGGGAGCTCTCTGGCTAACTAGGGAACCCACTGCTTAAGCCTCAATAAAGCTTGCCTTGAGTGCTTCAAG
TAGTGTGTGCCCGTCTGTTGTGTGACTCTGGTAACTAGAGATCCCTCAGACCCTTTTAGTCAGTGTGGAA
AATCTCTAGCAGTACGTATAGTAGTTCATGTCATCTTATTATTCAGTATTTATAACTTGCAAAGAAATGA
ATATCAGAGAGTGAGAGGAACTTGTTTATTGCAGCTTATAATGGTTACAAATAAAGCAATAGCATCACAA
ATTTCACAAATAAAGCATTTTTTTCACTGCATTCTAGTTGTGGTTTGTCCAAACTCATCAATGTATCTTA
TCATGTCTGGCTCTAGCTATCCCGCCCCTAACTCCGCCCATCCCGCCCCTAACTCCGCCCAGTTCCGCCC
ATTCTCCGCCCCATGGCTGACTAATTTTTTTTATTTATGCAGAGGCCGAGGCCGCCTCGGCCTCTGAGCT
ATTCCAGAAGTAGTGAGGAGGCTTTTTTGGAGGCCTAGGGACGTACCCAATTCGCCCTATAGTGAGTCGT
ATTACGCGCGCTCACTGGCCGTCGTTTTACAACGTCGTGACTGGGAAAACCCTGGCGTTACCCAACTTAA
TCGCCTTGCAGCACATCCCCCTTTCGCCAGCTGGCGTAATAGCGAAGAGGCCCGCACCGATCGCCCTTCC
CAACAGTTGCGCAGCCTGAATGGCGAATGGG
[124 nt withheld, positions 4932-5055]
C
[91 nt withheld, positions 5057-5147]
A
[49 nt withheld, positions 5149-5197]
CCTTTGACGTTGGAGTCCACGTTCTTT
[37 nt withheld, positions 5225-5261]
ACCCTATCTCGGTCTATTCTTTTGATTTATAAGGGATTTTGCCGATTTCGGCCTATTGGTTAAAAAATGA
GCTGATTTAACAAAAATTTAACGCGAATTTTAACAAAATATTAACGCTTACAATTTAGGTGGCACTTTTC
GGGGAAATGTGCGCGGAACCCCTATTTGTTTATTTTTCTAAATACATTCAAATATGTATCCGCTCATGAG
ACAATAACCCTGATAAATGCTTCAATAATATTGAAAAAGGAAGAGTATGAGTATTCAACATTTCCGTGTC
GCCCTTATTCCCTTTTTTGCGGCATTTTGCCTTCCTGTTTTTGCTCACCCAGAAACGCTGGTGAAAGTAA
AAGATGCTGAAGATCAGTTGGGTGCACGAGTGGGTTACATCGAACTGGATCTCAACAGCGGTAAGATCCT
TGAGAGTTTTCGCCCCGAAGAACGTTTTCCAATGATGAGCACTTTTAAAGTTCTGCTATGTGGCGCGGTA
TTATCCCGTATTGACGCCGGGCAAGAGCAACTCGGTCGCCGCATACACTATTCTCAGAATGACTTGGTTG
AGTACTCACCAGTCACAGAAAAGCATCTTACGGATGGCATGACAGTAAGAGAATTATGCAGTGCTGCCAT
AACCATGAGTGATAACACTGCGGCCAACTTACTTCTGACAACGATCGGAGGACCGAAGGAGCTAACCGCT
TTTTTGCACAACATGGGGGATCATGTAACTCGCCTTGATCGTTGGGAACCGGAGCTGAATGAAGCCATAC
CAAACGACGAGCGTGACACCACGATGCCTGTAGCAATGGCAACAACGTTGCGCAAACTATTAACTGGCGA
ACTACTTACTCTAGCTTCCCGGCAACAATTAATAGACTGGATGGAGGCGGATAAAGTTGCAGGACCACTT
CTGCGCTCGGCCCTTCCGGCTGGCTGGTTTATTGCTGATAAATCTGGAGCCGGTGAGCGTGGGTCTCGCG
GTATCATTGCAGCACTGGGGCCAGATGGTAAGCCCTCCCGTATCGTAGTTATCTACACGACGGGGAGTCA
GGCAACTATGGATGAACGAAATAGACAGATCGCTGAGATAGGTGCCTCACTGATTAAGCATTGGTAACTG
TCAGACCAAGTTTACTCATATATACTTTAGATTGATTTAAAACTTCATTTTTAATTTAAAAGGATCTAGG
TGAAGATCCTTTTTGATAATCTCATGACCAAAATCCCTTAACGTGAGTTTTCGTTCCACTGAGCGTCAGA
CCCCGTAGAAAAGATCAAAGGATCTTCTTGAGATCCTTTTTTTCTGCGCGTAATCTGCTGCTTGCAAACA
AAAAAACCACCGCTACCAGCGGTGGTTTGTTTGCCGGATCAAGAGCTACCAACTCTTTTTCCGAAGGTAA
CTGGCTTCAGCAGAGCGCAGATACCAAATACTGTTCTTCTAGTGTAGCCGTAGTTAGGCCACCACTTCAA
GAACTCTGTAGCACCGCCTACATACCTCGCTCTGCTAATCCTGTTACCAGTGGCTGCTGCCAGTGGCGAT
AAGTCGTGTCTTACCGGGTTGGACTCAAGACGATAGTTACCGGATAAGGCGCAGCGGTCGGGCTGAACGG
GGGGTTCGTGCACACAGCCCAGCTTGGAGCGAACGACCTACACCGAACTGAGATACCTACAGCGTGAGCT
ATGAGAAAGCGCCACGCTTCCCGAAGGGAGAAAGGCGGACAGGTATCCGGTAAGCGGCAGGGTCGGAACA
GGAGAGCGCACGAGGGAGCTTCCAGGGGGAAACGCCTGGTATCTTTATAGTCCTGTCGGGTTTCGCCACC
TCTGACTTGAGCGTCGATTTTTGTGATGCTCGTCAGGGGGGCGGAGCCTATGGAAAAACGCCAGCAACGC
GGCCTTTTTACGGTTCCTGGCCTTTTGCTGGCCTTTTGCTCACATGTTCTTTCCTGCGTTATCCCCTGAT
TCTGTGGATAACCGTATTACCGCCTTTGAGTGAGCTGATACCGCTCGCCGCAGCCGAACGACCGAGCGCA
GCGAGTCAGTG
Features (pLannotate 1.2.2; 27 found; start..end, strand, type, name):
     18..110     +  CDS            lacI (fragment): lac repressor; lacI; The lac repressor binds to the lac operator to inhibit transcription in E. coli. This inhibition can be relieved by adding lactose or isopropyl-β-D-thiogalactopyranoside (IPTG).
    123..144     +  protein_bind   CAP binding site: CAP binding activates transcription in the presence of cAMP. E. coli catabolite activator protein
    159..189     +  promoter       lac promoter: promoter for the E. coli lac operon
    197..213     +  protein_bind   lac operator: The lac repressor binds to the lac operator to inhibit transcription in E. coli. This inhibition can be relieved by adding lactose or isopropyl-β-D-thiogalactopyranoside (IPTG). lac repressor encoded by lacI
    258..276     +  promoter       T3 promoter: promoter for bacteriophage T3 RNA polymerase
    304..530     +  promoter       RSV promoter: Rous sarcoma virus enhancer/promoter
    531..711     +  LTR            5' LTR (truncated): truncated 5' long terminal repeat (LTR) from HIV-1
    758..883     +  misc_feature   HIV-1 Ψ: packaging signal of human immunodeficiency virus type 1
    867..1230    +  CDS            HIV-1 gag (fragment): gag protein from human immunodeficiency virus 1; gag
   1376..1609    +  misc_feature   RRE: The Rev response element (RRE) of HIV-1 allows for Rev-dependent mRNA export from the nucleus to the cytoplasm.
   1986..2012    +  CDS            Rev (fragment): human immunodeficiency virus 1 (HIV-1) Rev protein; rev; enhances nuclear export of unspliced and incompletely spliced viral mRNAs
   2016..2256    +  promoter       U6 promoter: RNA polymerase III promoter for human U6 snRNA
   2304..2371    +  misc_RNA       tracrRNA (fragment): trans-activating CRISPR RNA for the Streptococcus pyogenes CRISPR/Cas9 system
   2420..2537    +  misc_feature   cPPT/CTS: central polypurine tract and central termination sequence of HIV-1
   2606..2817    +  promoter       EF-1α core promoter: core promoter for human elongation factor EF-1α
   2843..3442    +  CDS            PuroR (fragment): puromycin N-acetyltransferase; pac from Streptomyces; confers resistance to puromycin
   3458..4046    +  misc_feature   WPRE: woodchuck hepatitis virus posttranscriptional regulatory element
   4097..4116    +  misc_feature   cPPT/CTS (fragment): central polypurine tract and central termination sequence of HIV-1
   4118..4351    +  LTR            3' LTR (ΔU3): self-inactivating 3' long terminal repeat (LTR) from HIV-1
   4429..4550    +  polyA_signal   SV40 poly(A) signal: SV40 polyadenylation signal
   4590..4725    +  rep_origin     SV40 ori: SV40 origin of replication
   4746..4764    -  promoter       T7 promoter: promoter for bacteriophage T7 RNA polymerase
   4772..4927    +  CDS            lacZα (fragment): LacZα fragment of β-galactosidase; lacZ fragment
   4932..5360    +  rep_origin     f1 ori (sequence partly withheld): f1 bacteriophage origin of replication; arrow indicates direction of (+) strand synthesis
   5413..5517    +  promoter       AmpR promoter: bla
   5518..6378    +  CDS            AmpR: β-lactamase; bla; confers resistance to ampicillin, carbenicillin, and related antibiotics
   6549..7137    +  rep_origin     ori: high-copy-number ColE1/pMB1/pBR322/pUC origin of replication
