[The description below was written by a language model from this plasmid's Addgene catalogue record and pLannotate feature annotations shown in this document.]
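Description:
PCM1 D12.4 gRNA is a third-generation lentiviral CRISPR guide plasmid built on the pLenti-sgRNA backbone and designed to express a single guide RNA against human PCM1. In bacteria it replicates from a high-copy ColE1/pUC-type origin and is selected with ampicillin through the β-lactamase gene. An f1 origin, an SV40 origin and remnants of lac and lacZα cloning sequences are also carried over in the backbone. The sequenced record is 7,302 nt, which is shorter than the 9,151 bp listed for the empty backbone. This is consistent with loss of a stuffer fragment when the guide oligos were ligated between the two BsmBI sites, both of which were destroyed in cloning, although the record does not state this explicitly.

The lentiviral transfer cassette begins with an RSV promoter fused to a truncated HIV-1 5' LTR, making genomic RNA production Tat-independent. It is followed by the Ψ packaging signal with a partial gag fragment and the Rev response element for nuclear export of the unspliced transcript. A human U6 RNA polymerase III promoter drives the PCM1 spacer joined to a Streptococcus pyogenes Cas9 guide scaffold (annotated as a tracrRNA fragment). Downstream, a cPPT/CTS element precedes an EF-1α core promoter driving puromycin N-acetyltransferase, which allows selection of transduced mammalian cells. WPRE enhances transcript expression, and a self-inactivating ΔU3 3' LTR with an SV40 polyadenylation signal closes the cassette.

The plasmid encodes no Cas9, so the nuclease must be supplied separately in the target cells. It belongs to a series of guide constructs used to generate knockouts of cell-cycle genes in human cell lines.
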