Addgene plasmid #90827: PCM1 D12.4 gRNA
Purpose: 3rd generation lentiviral gRNA plasmid targeting human PCM1
Depositing lab: Iain Cheeseman. Depositing organization: Whitehead Institute for Biomedical Research. Publication: Large-Scale Analysis of CRISPR/Cas9 Cell-Cycle Knockouts Reveals the Diversity of p53-Dependent Responses to Cell-Cycle Defects. McKinley KL, Cheeseman IM. Dev Cell. 2017 Feb 27;40(4):405-420.e2. doi: 10.1016/j.devcel.2017.01.012. Epub 2017 Feb 16. PubMed 28216383.
Backbone
  Vector backbone: pLenti-sgRNA
  Backbone manufacturer: Eric Lander & David Sabatini labs (Addgene plasmid #71409)
  Backbone size w/o insert (bp): 9151
  Vector type: Lentiviral, CRISPR
  Selectable markers: Puromycin
Growth in bacteria
  Bacterial resistance: Ampicillin, 100 μg/mL
  Growth temperature: 37°C
  Growth strain: NEB Stable
  Copy number: Unknown
Gene/Insert
  Gene/Insert name: PCM1 (Guide Designation D12.4) (alt name: pKMKO series)
  gRNA/shRNA sequence: CACCgCTACTGTGTGGGAACGTATG
  Species: H. sapiens (human)
  Promoter: U6
  Cloning method: Restriction Enzyme; 5′ cloning site BsmBI (destroyed during cloning); 3′ cloning site BsmBI (destroyed during cloning)
  Sequencing primers: 5′ hU6-F (5'-GAGGGCCTATTTCCCATGATT-3'); 3′ EF1a-R (5'-CACGGCGACTACTGCACTTA-3')
Terms and licenses: Academic/Nonprofit Terms; Industry Terms: Not Available to Industry
Depositor comments: Please note that gRNA target sequence listed is not strictly the 20nt spacer sequence, but also contains the 5' BsmBI overhang. For more information about knockout human cell lines generated using this plasmid, please see http://cellcycleknockouts.wi.mit.edu/ .
How to cite: PCM1 D12.4 gRNA was a gift from Iain Cheeseman (Addgene plasmid # 90827 ; http://n2t.net/addgene:90827 ; RRID:Addgene_90827)
